Addgene plasmid #57645: tdEos-MyosinIIA-C-18
Purpose: Localization: Cytoskeleton, Excitation: 505 / 569, Emission: 516 / 581
Depositing lab: Michael Davidson. Depositing organization: Florida State University, Tallahassee.
Backbone
  Vector backbone: tdEos-C1
  Backbone size w/o insert (bp): 4750
  Vector type: Mammalian Expression
  Selectable markers: Neomycin (select with G418)
Growth in bacteria
  Bacterial resistance: Kanamycin, 50 μg/mL
  Growth temperature: 37°C
  Growth strain: DH5alpha
  Copy number: High Copy
Gene/Insert
  Gene/Insert name: MyosinIIA (alt name: AJ312390)
  Species: M. musculus (mouse)
  Promoter: CMV
  Tag / fusion protein: tdEos (N terminal on backbone)
  Cloning method: Unknown
  Sequencing primers: 5′ CMV-F; 3′ SV40pA-R
Terms and licenses: Academic/Nonprofit Terms; Industry Terms
Depositor comments: . Excitation = 505 / 569; Emission = 516 / 581
How to cite: tdEos-MyosinIIA-C-18 was a gift from Michael Davidson (Addgene plasmid # 57645 ; http://n2t.net/addgene:57645 ; RRID:Addgene_57645)
