[The description below was written by a language model from this plasmid's Addgene catalogue record.]
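Description:
tdEos-MyosinIIA-C-18 is a mammalian expression plasmid built on the tdEos-C1 backbone (about 4.75 kb without the insert), designed to produce a fluorescently labelled form of mouse non-muscle myosin IIA in transfected cells. Expression is driven by the CMV promoter, a strong constitutive promoter in most mammalian cell lines. The SV40pA-R sequencing primer suggests that an SV40 polyadenylation signal lies downstream of the coding region, although no feature table is provided to confirm the layout. The plasmid is maintained in E. coli as a high-copy vector under kanamycin selection. It also confers neomycin resistance, so stably transfected mammalian cells can be selected with G418.

The payload is a fusion in which tdEos, supplied by the backbone, sits at the N terminus of the MyosinIIA insert (Mus musculus). The "C-18" in the name probably denotes the C1-style arrangement and an 18-residue linker between the two parts, but the record does not state this. tdEos is a tandem-dimer version of the photoconvertible protein Eos. The two recorded spectral pairs correspond to its green state (excitation 505 nm, emission 516 nm) and its red state after photoconversion (excitation 569 nm, emission 581 nm). The stated purpose is cytoskeletal localization, so the construct serves as a marker for myosin IIA-containing actomyosin structures in cells. Photoconversion also makes the tag suitable in principle for tracking a selected pool of molecules or for localization-based super-resolution imaging, though the record does not name specific applications. The cloning method is listed as unknown.
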