>Addgene plasmid #57645 | tdEos-MyosinIIA-C-18 | depositor partial sequence | sequence record 88798 | insert sequence
ACCGCTCGAGCCGCTAGCGCTACCGGTCGCCACCATGAGTGCGATTAAGCCAGACATGAAGATCAACCTC
CGTATGGAAGGCAACGTAAACGGGCACCACTTTGTGATCGACGGAGATGGTACAGGCAAGCCTTTTGAGG
GAAAACAGAGTATGGATCTTGAAGTCAAAGAGGGCGGACCTCTGCCTTTTGCCTTTGATATCCTGACCAC
TGCATTCCATTACGGCAACAGGGTATTCGCCGAATATCCAGACCACATACAAGACTATTTTAAGCAGTCG
TTTCCTAAGGGGTATTCGTGGGAACGAAGCTTGACTTTCGAAGACGGGGGCATTTGCATTGCCAGAAACG
ACATAACAATGGAAGGGGACACTTTCTATAATAAAGTTCGATTTCACGGTGTAAACTTTCCCGCCAATGG
TCCAGTTATGCAGAAGAAGACGCTGAAATGGGAGCCCTCCACTGAGAAAATGTATGTGCGTGATGGAGTG
CTGACTGGTGATATTCGCATGGCTTTGTTGCTTGAAGGAAATGCCCATTACCGATGTGACTTCAGAACTA
CTTACAAAGCTAAGGAGAAGGGTGTCAAGTTACCAGGCTACCACTTTGTGGACCACTGCATTGAGATTTT
AAGCCATGACAAAGATTACAACAAGGTTAAGCTGTATGAGCATGCTGTTGCTCATTCTGGATTGCCTGAC
AATGCCAGACGATCCGGTAGCGGTCACGGTACTGGTTCTACTGGTTCTGGTTCTTCTGAGAGTGCGATTA
AGCCAGACATGAAGATCAACCTCCGTATGGAAGGCAACGTAAACGGGCACCACTTTGTGATCGACGGAGA
TGGTACAGGCAAGCCTTTTGAGGGAAAACAGAGTATGGATCTTGAAGTCAAAGAGGGCGGACCTCTGCCT
TTTGCCTTTGATATCCTGACCACTGCATTCCATTACGGCAACAGGGTATTCGCCGAATATCCAGACCACA
TACAAGACTATTTTAAGCAGTCGTTTCCTAAGGGGTATTCGTGGGAACGAAGCTTGACTTTCGAAGACGG
GGGCATTTGCATTGCCAGAAACGACATAACAATGGAAGGGGACACTTTCTATAATAAAGTTCGATTTCAC
GGTGTAAACTTTCCCGCCAATGGTCCAGTTATGCAGAAGAAGACGCTGAAATGGGAGCCCTCCACTGAGA
AAATGTATGTGCGTGATGGAGTGCTGACTGGTGATATTCGCATGGCTTTGTTGCTTGAAGGAAATGCCCA
TTACCGATGTGACTTCAGAACTACTTACAAAGCTAAGGAGAAGGGTGTCAAGTTACCAGGCTACCACTTT
GTGGACCACTGCATTGAGATTTTAAGCCATGACAAAGATTACAACAAGGTTAAGCTGTATGAGCATGCTG
TTGCTCATTCTGGATTGCCTGACAATGCCAGACGATCCGGACTCAGATCTGGCAGCGGTGGAGGCAGCGC
ATCCGGCGGAAGCGGAAGCGCTCAGCAGGCTGCAGACAAGTACCTCTATGTGGATAAAAACTTCATCAAT
AACCCGCTGGCCCAAGCTGACTGGGCTGCCAAGAAGTTGGTATGGGTGCCTTCCAGCAAGAATGGCTTTG
AACCAGCCAGCCTCAAGGAGGAGGTGGGAGAAGAGGCCATTGTAGAGCTGGTAGAGAATGGGAAGAAGGT
GAAGGTGAACAAGGACGACATCCAGAAGATGAACCCACCCAAGTTCTCCAAGGTGGAGGACATGGCAGAG
CTCACGTGCCTCAACGAAGCTTCGGTGCTGCACAACCTCAAGGAGCGATACTACTCAGGGCTTATCTACA
CCTATTCAGGCCTGTTCTGTGTGGTCATCAACCCTTATAAGAACCTGCCCATCTACTCAGAGGAGATCGT
GGAGATGTACAAGGGCAAGAAGAGGCACGAGATGCCACCCCACATCTACGCCATCACAGATACTGCCTAC
CGGAGCATGATGCAGGACCGGGAAGATCAGTCCATCCTGTGCACGGGGGAGTCTGGAGCAGGGAAGACAG
AGAACACCAAGAAAGTCATCCAGTACCTGGCACATGTGGCCTCCTCACACAAGAGCAAGAAGGACCAGGG
GGAGTTGGAGCGGCAGCTGCTACAGGCCAACCCTATCCTAGAGGCCTTTGGAAACGCCAAGACGGTGAAG
AATGACAACTCCTCTCGATTCGGTAAATTCATTCGTATCAACTTTGATGTCAATGGCTACATTGTTGGTG
CCAACATTGAGACTTATCTTCTGGAGAAATCTCGTGCTATCCGCCAAGCCAAAGAGGAGCGGACCTTCCA
CATCTTCTACTACCTGCTGTCTGGGGCCGGAGAACACCTGAAGACTGATCTCCTGTTGGAGCCATACAAC
AAATACCGCTTCCTGTCCAACGGGCACGTCACCATCCCTGGGCAGCAGGACAAGGACATGTTCCAGGAGA
CAATGGAGGCCATGAGAATTATGGGTATCCCAGAGGATGAGCAGATGGGCTTGCTGCGGGTCATCTCTGG
GGTCCTTCAGCTTGGCAACATTGCCTTCAAGAAGGAGCGGAACACTGACCAGGCGTCCATGCCGGACAAC
ACAGCTGCTCAAAAGGTGTCCCACCTCCTGGGGATCAATGTGACCGACTTCACCAGAGGCATCCTCACCC
CACGCATCAAGGTGGGCAGAGACTATGTGCAGAAGGCGCAGACTAAAGAGCAGGCTGACTTTGCCATTGA
GGCCTTGGCCAAGGCTACCTATGAGCGGATGTTCCGCTGGCTGGTGCTTCGCATCAACAAAGCTCTGGAC
AAGACCAAGAGGCAGGGCGCCTCATTTATCGGGATACTGGACATCGCTGGCTTTGAAATCTTTGATCTGA
ACTCCTTCGAGCAGCTGTGCATCAACTACACCAACGAGAAGCTGCAGCAGCTGTTCAACCACACCATGTT
CATCCTGGAGCAGGAGGAGTACCAGCGAGAGGGCATCGAGTGGAACTTCATCGACTTCGGCCTGGACCTG
CAGCCCTGCATCGACCTCATTGAGAAGCCGGCGGGTCCCCCAGGCATCCTGGCCCTGCTAGATGAGGAGT
GCTGGTTTCCTAAGGCCACTGACAAGAGCTTCGTGGAGAAGGTGGTGCAGGAGCAGGGCACCCACCCCAA
GTTCCAGAAGCCCAAGCAACTGAAGGACAAGGCTGATTTCTGCATTATCCACTATGCCGGCAAGGTGGAC
TATAAAGCTGACGAGTGGCTGATGAAGAACATGGACCCCTTGAACGACAACATCGCCACGCTGCTTCACC
AGTCCTCAGACAAGTTTGTCTCTGAGCTGTGGAAGGATGTGGATCGGATCATTGGCTTGGACCAAGTGGC
TGGAATGTCCGAGACAGCACTACCTGGTGCCTTCAAGACCCGGAAGGGCATGTTCCGTACTGTCGGACAG
CTGTACAAGGAGCAGCTGGCCAAGCTCATGGCCACGTTGAGGAATACCAACCCCAACTTCGTGCGCTGCA
TCATTCCCAACCATGAGAAGAAGGCCGGCAAACTGGACCCGCACTTGGTGCTGGACCAGCTGCGCTGCAA
TGGCGTCCTTGAGGGCATCCGGATCTGCCGCCAGGGCTTTCCCAACAGGGTGGTCTTCCAGGAGTTCCGG
CAGAGGTATGAGATCCTCACCCCCAACTCCATCCCGAAGGGCTTCATGGATGGCAAGCAAGCGTGTGTGC
TCATGATCAAAGCCTTGGAGCTTGACAGCAACCTGTACCGCATCGGCCAGAGCAAAGTGTTCTTCCGGGC
AGGAGTGCTCGCCCACCTGGAGGAAGAGCGGGACCTGAAGATCACCGATGTCATCATTGGCTTCCAGGCC
TGCTGCAGGGGCTACCTGGCCAGGAAGGCCTTTGCCAAGAGGCAGCAACAGCTGACCGCCATGAAGGTCC
TACAGAGGAACTGTGCTGCGTACCTCAGGCTGCGCAACTGGCAGTGGTGGAGGCTCTTCACCAAGGTCAA
GCCCCTGTTGAACTCAATAAGACATGAGGATGAGCTGTTAGCCAAGGAGGCGGAACTGACAAAGGTTCGA
GAGAAACATCTGGCTGCAGAGAACAGGCTGACAGAGATGGAGACGATGCAGTCTCAGCTCATGGCAGAGA
AGCTGCAGCTTCAGGAGCAGCTGCAGGCGGAGACAGAGCTGTGTGCCGAGGCTGAGGAGCTCCGGGCCCG
TCTGACAGCGAAGAAGCAGGAGCTGGAGGAGATATGCCATGACCTGGAGGCCAGGGTGGAGGAGGAGGAG
GAGCGCTGCCAGTACCTGCAGGCCGAGAAGAAGAAGATGCAGCAGAACATCCAGGAACTTGAGGAGCAGT
TGGAGGAGGAGGAGAGCGCCCGGCAGAAGCTGCAGCTTGAGAAGGTGACCACCGAGGCCAAGCTGAAGAA
ACTGGAGGAGGACCAGATCATCATGGAGGACCAGAACTGCAAACTGGCCAAGGAGAAGAAACTGCTGGAA
GACAGAGTAGCTGAGTTCACTACCAACCTCATGGAAGAGGAGGAGAAGTCCAAGAGCCTGGCCAAGCTCA
AGAACAAGCACGAGGCAATGATCACCGACCTGGAAGAGCGCCTCCGTAGGGAGGAGAAGCAGAGGCAGGA
GTTGGAGAAGACCCGTCGCAAGCTGGAGGGAGACTCCACAGACCTCAGTGACCAGATTGCTGAGCTCCAG
GCGCAGATAGCAGAGCTCAAGATGCAGCTGGCCAAGAAGGAGGAGGAGTTGCAGGCTGCCTTGGCCAGAG
TGGAAGAAGAAGCTGCTCAGAAGAATATGGCCCTGAAGAAGATCCGAGAACTGGAAACTCAGATATCTGA
GCTCCAGGAGGACCTGGAGTCGGAGCGAGCCTCCAGGAATAAAGCCGAGAAGCAGAAACGGGATCTGGGA
GAGGAGCTGGAGGCGCTGAAGACAGAGCTGGAGGACACGCTGGACTCCACGGCTGCCCAGCAGGAGCTGA
GGTCGAAGCGTGAGCAGGAGGTGAGCATCCTGAAGAAGACTCTGGAGGACGAGGCCAAGACCCATGAGGC
CCAGATCCAGGAGATGAGGCAGAAGCACTCACAGGCTGTGGAGGAGCTGGCAGATCAGTTGGAGCAGACG
AAGCGGGTAAAAGCTACCCTTGAGAAGGCGAAGCAGACCCTGGAGAATGAGCGGGGAGAGCTGGCCAATG
AGGTGAAGGCCCTGCTGCAAGGCAAGGGCGACTCAGAGCACAAGCGCAAGAAGGTGGAGGCGCAGCTGCA
AGAACTGCAGGTCAAGTTCAGCGAGGGAGAGCGCGTGCGAACCGAACTGGCCGACAAGGTCACCAAGCTG
CAGGTTGAACTGGACAGTGTGACCGGTCTCCTTAGCCAGTCTGACAGCAAGTCCAGCAAGCTTACGAAGG
ACTTCTCTGCGCTGGAGTCCCAGCTTCAGGACACACAGGAGTTGCTCCAGGAGGAGAACCGGCAGAAGCT
GAGCCTGAGCACCAAGCTCAAGCAGATGGAGGATGAGAAAAACTCCTTCAGGGAGCAGCTGGAGGAGGAG
GAGGAGGCCAAGCGCAACTTGGAGAAGCAGATCGCCACGCTCCATGCCCAGGTGACCGACATGAAGAAGA
AGATGGAGGACGGTGTAGGGTGCCTGGAGACTGCAGAGGAGGCGAAGCGGAGGCTTCAGAAGGACTTGGA
AGGCCTGAGCCAGCGGCTTGAGGAGAAGGTGGCTGCCTACGATAAGCTGGAGAAGACCAAGACACGGCTG
CAGCAGGAGCTGGACGACCTGCTGGTTGACCTGGACCACCAGCGGCAGAGCGTCTCCAACCTGGAAAAGA
AGCAGAAGAAGTTCGACCAGCTCCTAGCCGAGGAGAAGACCATCTCGGCCAAGTATGCAGAGGAGCGTGA
CCGAGCTGAGGCTGAGGCCCGTGAGAAGGAGACAAAGGCGCTATCACTGGCCCGGGCGCTTGAGGAGGCC
ATGGAGCAGAAGGCAGAGCTGGAGCGGCTCAACAAGCAGTTCCGCACGGAGATGGAGGACCTCATGAGCT
CCAAGGATGACGTGGGCAAGAGTGTCCACGAGCTGGAGAAGTCCAAGCGGGCCTTGGAGCAGCAGGTGGA
GGAGATGAAGACCCAGCTGGAGGAGCTGGAGGATGAGCTGCAGGCCACGGAGGATGCCAAGCTCCGCCTG
GAGGTGAACCTGCAGGCCATGAAGGCCCAGTTTGAGCGGGATCTGCAGGGCCGGGATGAACAGAGCGAGG
AGAAGAAGAAGCAGCTGGTCAGACAGGTGCGGGAGATGGAGGCGGAGCTGGAGGATGAGAGGAAGCAGCG
CTCCATGGCCATGGCCGCACGCAAGAAACTGGAGATGGATCTGAAGGACCTGGAGGCACACATTGACACA
GCCAATAAGAACCGGGAAGAGGCCATCAAACAGCTGCGGAAGCTTCAGGCCCAGATGAAGGACTGCATGC
GGGAGCTGGACGACACGCGCGCCTCCCGGGAGGAGATCCTGGCGCAGGCCAAGGAGAATGAGAAGAAGCT
GAAGAGCATGGAGGCCGAGATGATTCAGCTGCAGGAGGAACTGGCAGCTGCTGAGCGTGCTAAGCGTCAG
GCCCAACAGGAACGGGACGAGCTGGCTGATGAGATCGCCAACAGCAGTGGCAAAGGGGCCCTAGCATTAG
AGGAGAAGCGGCGACTGGAGGCCCGCATTGCCCTGCTGGAGGAGGAGCTGGAGGAGGAACAGGGCAACAC
GGAGCTGATCAACGATCGGCTGAAGAAGGCCAACCTGCAGATCGACCAAATAAACACCGACCTGAACCTG
GAACGCAGCCACGCACAGAAGAATGAGAATGCGCGACAGCAGCTGGAACGCCAGAACAAGGAGCTCAAGG
CCAAGCTGCAGGAAATGGAGAGTGCTGTCAAGTCCAAATACAAGGCCTCCATCGCGGCCTTGGAGGCCAA
AATTGCACAGCTGGAGGAACAGCTGGACAACGAGACCAAGGAGCGCCAGGCAGCCTCCAAGCAGGTGCGC
CGGACGGAGAAGAAGCTGAAGGACGTGCTGCTGCAGGTGGAGGACGAGCGGAGGAACGCGGAACAGTTCA
AGGACCAGGCTGACAAGGCGTCCACCCGCCTGAAGCAGCTTAAACGGCAGCTAGAGGAGGCTGAAGAGGA
GGCCCAGCGGGCCAATGCCTCACGCCGGAAGCTGCAGCGTGAGCTGGAAGATGCCACAGAGACCGCTGAT
GCTATGAACCGCGAGGTCAGCTCCCTGAAGAACAAACTGAGGCGTGGGGACCTGCCATTTGTCGTGACTC
GCCGAATTGTTCGGAAAGGCACTGGCGACTGCTCAGACGAGGAGGTCGACGGTAAAGCAGATGGGGCCGA
TGCCAAGGCAGCTGAATAGGAATTCTGCAGTCGACGGTACCGCGGGCCCGGGATCCACCGGATCTAGATA
ACTGATCATAATCAGCCATACCAC
