>Addgene plasmid #57645 | tdEos-MyosinIIA-C-18 | addgene partial sequence | sequence record 139480 | CMV-F 5'-CGCAAATGGGCGGTAGGCGTG-3'
GAGCTGGTTAGTGACCGCTCGAGCCGCTAGCGCTACCGGTCGCCACCATGAGTGCGATTAAGCCAGACAT
GAAGATCAACCTCCGTATGGAAGGCAACGTAAACGGGCACCACTTTGTGATCGACGGAGATGGTACAGGC
AAGCCTTTTGAGGGAAAACAGAGTATGGATCTTGAAGTCAAAGAGGGCGGACCTCTGCCTTTTGCCTTTG
ATATCCTGACCACTGCATTCCATTACGGCAACAGGGTATTCGCCGAATATCCAGACCACATACAAGACTA
TTTTAAGCAGTCGTTTCCTAAGGGGTATTCGTGGGAACGAAGCTTGACTTTCGAAGACGGGGGCATTTGC
ATTGCCAGAAACGACATAACAATGGAAGGGGACACTTTCTATAATAAAGTTCGATTTCACGGTGTAAACT
TTCCCGCCAATGGTCCAGTTATGCAGAAGAAGACGCTGAAATGGGAGCCCTCCACTGAGAAAATGTATGT
GCGTGATGGAGTGCTGACTGGTGATATTCGCATGGCTTTGTTGCTTGAAGGAAATGCCCATTACCGATGT
GACTTCAGAACTACTTACAAAGCTAAGGAGAAGGGTGTCAAGTTACCAGGCTACCACTTTGTGGACCACT
GCATTGAGATTTTAAGCCATGACAAAGATTACAACAAGGTTAAGCTGTATGAGCATGCTGTTGCTCATTC
TGGATTGCCTGACAATGCCAGACGATCCGGTAGCGGTCACGGTACTGGTTCTACTGGTTCTGGTTCTTCT
GAGAGTGCGATTAAGCCAGACATGAAGATCAACCTCCGTATGGAAGGCAACGTAAACGGGCACCACTTTG
TGATCGACGGAGATGGTACAGGCAAGCCT
