>Addgene plasmid #57645 | tdEos-MyosinIIA-C-18 | addgene partial sequence | sequence record 139978 | SV40pA-R 5'-GAAATTTGTGATGCTATTGC-3'
TTAACAACAACAATTGCATTCATTTTATGTTTCAGGTTCAGGGGGAGGTGTGGGAGGTTTTTTAAAGCAA
GTAAAACCTCTACAAATGTGGTATGGCTGATTATGATCAGTTATCTAGATCCGGTGGATCCCGGGCCCGC
GGTACCGTCGACTGCAGAATTCCTATTCAGCTGCCTTGGCATCGGCCCCATCTGCTTTACCGTCGACCTC
CTCGTCTGAGCAGTCGCCAGTGCCTTTCCGAACAATTCGGCGAGTCACGACAAATGGCAGGTCCCCACGC
CTCAGTTTGTTCTTCAGGGAGCTGACCTCGCGGTTCATAGCATCAGCGGTCTCTGTGGCATCTTCCAGCT
CACGCTGCAGCTTCCGGCGTGAGGCATTGGCCCGCTGGGCCTCCTCTTCAGCCTCCTCTAGCTGCCGTTT
AAGCTGCTTCAGGCGGGTGGACGCCTTGTCAGCCTGGTCCTTGAACTGTTCCGCGTTCCTCCGCTCGTCC
TCCACCTGCAGCAGCACGTCCTTCAGCTTCTTCTCCGTCCGGCGCACCTGCTTGGAGGCTGCCTGGCGCT
CCTTGGTCTCGTTGTCCAGCTGTTCCTCCAGCTGTGCAATTTTGGCCTCCAAGGCCGCGATGGAGGCCTT
GTATTTGGACTTGACAGCACTCTCCATTTCCTGCAGCTTGGCCTTGAGCTCCTTGTTCTGGCGTTCCAGC
TGCTGTCGCGCATTCTCATTCTTCTGTGCGTGGCTGCGTTCCAGGTTCAGGTCGGTGTTTATTTGGTCGA
TCTGCAGGTTGGCCTTCTTCAGCCGATCGTTGATCAGCTCCGTGTTGCCCTGTTCCTCCTCCAGCTCCTC
CTCCAGCA
